>Addgene plasmid #168271 | pMRX-IPU-GFP-NEK9W967A | addgene full sequence | sequence record 331442 | Addgene NGS Result
GTTGTGGGCTCTTTTATTGAGCTCGGGGAGCAGAAGCGCGCGAACAGAAGCGAGAAGCGAACTGATTGGT
TAGTTCAAATAAGGCACAGGGTCATTTCAGGTCCTTGGGGCACCCTGGAAACATCTGATGGTTCTCTAGA
AACTGCTGAGGGCTGGACCGCATCTGGGGACCATCTGTTCTTGGCCCTGAGCCGGGGCAGGAACTGCTTA
CCACAGATATCCTGTTTGGCCCATATTCAGCTGTTCCATCTGTTCTTGGCCCTGAGCCGGGGCAGGAACT
GCTTACCACAGATATCCTGTTTGGCCCATATTCAGCTGTTCCATCTGTTCCTGACCTTGATCTGAACTTC
TCTATTCTCAGTTATGTATTTTTCCATGCCTTGCAAAATGGCGTTACTTAAGCTAGCTTGCCAAACCTAC
AGGTGGGGTCTTTCATTCCCCCCTTTTTCTGGAGACTAAATAAAATCTTTTATTTTATCGTCGAGCCATG
GGGTCGTGCGCTCCTTTCGGTCGGGCGCTGCGGGTCGTGGGGCGGGCGGTCGACTCAGGCACCGGGCTTG
CGGGTCATGCACCAGGTGCGCGGTCCTTCGGGCACCTCGACGTCGGCGGTGACGGTGAAGCCGAGCCGCT
CGTAGAAGGGGAGGTTGCGGGGCGCGGAGGTCTCCAGGAAGGCGGGCACCCCGGCGCGCTCGGCCGCCTC
CACTCCGGGGAGCACGACGGCGCTGCCCAGACCCTTGCCCTGGTGGTCGGGCGAGACGCCGACGGTGGCC
AGGAACCACGCGGGCTCCTTGGGCCGGTGCGGCGCCAGGAGGCCTTCCATCTGTTGCTGCGCGGCCAGCC
GGGAACCGCTCAACTCGGCCATGCGCGGGCCGATCTCGGCGAACACCGCCCCCGCTTCGACGCTCTCCGG
CGTGGTCCAGACCGCCACCGCGGCGCCGTCGTCCGCGACCCACACCTTGCCGATGTCGAGCCCGACGCGC
GTGAGGAAGAGTTCTTGCAGCTCGGTGACCCGCTCGATGTGGCGGTCCGGGTCGACGGTGTGGCGCGTGG
CGGGGTAGTCGGCGAACGCGGCGGCGAGGGTGCGTACGGCCCGGGGGACGTCGTCGCGGGTGGCGAGGCG
CACCGTGGGCTTGTACTCGGTCATGTCGACGGTTGTGGCCATATTATCATCGTGTTTTTCAAAGGAAAAC
CACGTCCCCGTGGTTCGGGGGGCCTAGACGTTTTTTTAACCTCGACTAAACACATGTAAAGCATGTGCAC
CGAGGCCCCAGATCAGATCCCATACAATGGGGTACCTTCTGGGCATCCTTCAGCCCCTTGTTGAATACGC
TTGAGGAGAGCCATTTGACTCTTTCCACAACTATCCAACTCACAACGTGGCACTGGGGTTGTGCCGCCTT
TGCAGGTGTATCTTATACACGTGGCTTTTGGCCGCAGAGGCACCTGTCGCCAGGTGGGGGGTTCCGCTGC
CTGCAAAGGGTCGCTACAGACGTTGTTTGTCTTCAAGAAACTTCCAGAGGAACTGCTTCCTTCACGACAT
TCAACAGACCTTGCATTCCTTTGGCGAGAGGGGAAAGACCCCTAGGAATGCTCGTCAAGAAGACAGGGCC
AGGTTTCCGGGCCCTCACATTGCCAAAAGACGGCAATATGGTGGAAAATAACATATAGACAAACGCACAC
CGGCCTTATTCCAAGCGGCTTCGGCCAGTAACGTTAGGGGGGGGGGCGGAATTTACGTAGCGGCCGCTCT
CGAGACCCGAATTCCTAGAGGCTGGGTCTACAGGAGTCTGTTCCCAGGAGGCATGCGGAATCTGAATCTA
AGTCAGGCTTTGGATCCATTTCCATCTCTTCCTTTGCTGTCTGAGTTCCTTTGGAATGCATCCCCACCTG
CTGCCCTCCTTCTAATTTCTTGTTCAACTTCTGCAGTTGGGTAAAAATCTGGAGGTTTTCTTGCTGTAGC
TTCTGTTGTTCAGCCAGACACTTTAACACCAGACCCTGCAATCTCTCAACCTCCACCTGCAGAGAGCTGC
ACGCACACGCAGGAGGAGTCAGTGGTGTTCCCTTCCCAGCACAGGTTACTGCAGGATTCAGCCGAGGTGA
CGAGGCTTCTACTTGGGGTTTGTGTTCCAAAGGAGCTTCAGAGGCCACTTTGAGTCCTTGCAGCTCTTCA
TAGGGCAGGGTATCTTTCTCAGATTCTGAAAACGCTGCACTGAGAGGAGATGGGCTGTCAGGCATGGGGA
TAAATTCTGCATTTTCCAGCTCCTTTCGAAGCCAGCCAGGACAGGAGCTGCTGGCCCCATTACTGTTCCC
CATGGCCTCTGTGGGACTGATTAAACCTTCCATTCCTCGGTCTGCTTCCATTGTTCCTCGGAAGCCTCCA
CTTGGGTCAGGAGTTTCAGATTCCTGCTGACTGTCCTCTTCTTCACCACCGCCGCCCCCGCCGCCTCCTC
CCGGGCTAGAGCTCTGAAACACAGTTCCAATGGATAAGCCACTGCTATTGGAACGGATGGTCTTAGAATT
CAATACTTTCTCAACGATGAGAATGGTATGCCATCCACGGCAAGACAGGTCCGGGACATGATGCAGAGAT
CCAAAAATAGGCCGAGGCCATGAGGTACAGATATCAGAGCCATGTGGTCTCTCTGTGGGGGTCATTGCCA
GGCGGCCATTACCACCATTGCCCCAGGCAAAAATGTGATTATCATCAGTGGCAGCAATGGTAAACTCATC
ACCGCAGGAGACCCTGATCACTTGCTTCCCACCAAGGGGTCCCCCCAACAGGTTGATTCCCAGACGCTTC
TTGTAGTTCCCAACGCCCAGCTGCCCACACTTGTTGCAGCCAAAGGTCAGCAGCCGGCCTCGCTCATCAA
TAGCAGCTGTGTGAGTCTTGCCTGGGGCAATGGTACGGATCTTATAAAAGGACAACTGTTTGGCCAAGGT
AAAGGACGTTGTGTAGGGAACTTCATGGTATGCTTCATGGTTGATAATTCCCGACATGCACTGATTCAGA
CCCAGCTTATTGAATTCATTGAGTCCACAGGCCAGCACTTTGCCTGACTGGGTCAACAGAAATGTCCCAT
CACAGCCACATTGAACTGCAACAATAATCAAGGCCTTGGGAACATCCACCTTTTGTGGTGTATAATAATC
CTCTTCTGAATCCAAACCCAGTCGTCCATATTCGCCACAGCCCCAAGAATAGACTTCCTTGTTTCGTGTC
AGAACCACCACATGATTATCTCCACAGGAGACCTGCTCCACTGGATTGCTGAGGAAGAAGTTCAGCTGCA
TGGGTTCTAGCACTTCAGGGCCAGCAACTTTGTCCACCCCCATGCAGCCATAATAATCTGATCCGAAGGC
ATAGAGCTGACCCTCATCAGTCACACAGACAGTGAAATCATCACCACATGACACCTGACGGATAGCTTTG
CCTTGCAACTTTTCCACATGCTTTGGCTGTCGATAGGAGGCTTTGTCTCCATGGCCCAGCTGACCATGGA
GTTTAGTGCCTCCTTGCATGTTCACCCAAGTGTACAGTTCCTTCTCCACTGTGACCACAGCAAAGTGGGT
ATTCCCTGCACAGACCTGCCGGGCACTACAGCCACTCTTGATAACATCCAGTTTCTGGGGGGTGGATTTT
CCACCACCCCAAACATAGACTTCACTGGTTCGTGATGTTACTACAGCAATGGGTGCTTCAGTCACAGTGC
TTGACCTTGGTCTCTTTGTAGGTGCATTAAGCAGAGTGACTTTTTCCTCCATCTCTCTCCTGCGTTTCCT
GAGAAGAGGGCGATCTAGAAGTTCATCTGCAGTAGGTCTCTGCTCAGGATCCTGGTCAAGGCACGAATGA
ACCATTTGGATCAATTCCAAAGAGTACTGGCTAGAGTCAACTTCCATGGCCCGAATTCCTTGCACGATCT
TCACACACAGGTTAAGTGGGTTTGTAGCATCAAACGTCCTCTTTAAGGTAAGCAGTTCAAAAATGACGCA
GCCAACTGCCCAGATATCAGACTTGAAATTGTACTTTACTCCTTGACAGAGCTCTGGAGACATGTAATAT
GGGGTTCCCACAAGCGTCTCAGCCATGGAATACTCAGAATTAAGTTTCTTTGCTAGGCCATAATCTCCAA
GTTTTATCAGGTTTGCCTTGGTCAGAAAAATATTTAATGTCTTTATATCTCTATGAAGGATTCCAGCTTT
ATGGATGCAGCTCACTGCTGAAACAATCTGAAATAGGTACCACACCACCATCTCTTCCTCAAACAACTTG
TCCTTCTGACGAAGGATTTTGTCATACAGGTTCCCTCCATTACAATATTCCAGCTCAATCAGCAGCGTGG
TATTGTCCATGAAGTGATTGTAGTAGGCAATAATGTTGTCGTGCTGCAGCAGTGCCAGAATAACTATCTC
ATTCAAGGCATCACGACGTTCCTTCTCAGACAGCCGGGTCAAATCGACTTCCTTCCACACAACCAGTGAG
TCATCCTCGGTGCGGCGGTACAGCGTGGCTTCCCCGAAGGCGCCGCGGCCCAGGACGCGGATGGGGATGT
AGTGCAGTTCCTCCTGCTCCGCCGCGCCGCCGCCGGCTCGCGGCCCCTGACTGGCGCTAGGCCCCGGACT
CGAGTCCCCGCAACCCCCGGACTCGCTCCCAAAGTCCGAGTTGATGGAATCGCAGTGTCGCTCGTACTCG
CCCAGCACCGAGGATCCCGAGCCTGAACCCTTGTACAGCTCGTCCATGCCGAGAGTGATCCCGGCGGCGG
TCACGAACTCCAGCAGGACCATGTGATCGCGCTTCTCGTTGGGGTCTTTGCTCAGGGCGGACTGGGTGCT
CAGGTAGTGGTTGTCGGGCAGCAGCACGGGGCCGTCGCCGATGGGGGTGTTCTGCTGGTAGTGGTCGGCG
AGCTGCACGCTGCCGTCCTCGATGTTGTGGCGGATCTTGAAGTTCACCTTGATGCCGTTCTTCTGCTTGT
CGGCCATGATATAGACGTTGTGGCTGTTGTAGTTGTACTCCAGCTTGTGCCCCAGGATGTTGCCGTCCTC
CTTGAAGTCGATGCCCTTCAGCTCGATGCGGTTCACCAGGGTGTCGCCCTCGAACTTCACCTCGGCGCGG
GTCTTGTAGTTGCCGTCGTCCTTGAAGAAGATGGTGCGCTCCTGGACGTAGCCTTCGGGCATGGCGGACT
TGAAGAAGTCGTGCTGCTTCATGTGGTCGGGGTAGCGGCTGAAGCACTGCACGCCGTAGGTCAGGGTGGT
CACGAGGGTGGGCCAGGGCACGGGCAGCTTGCCGGTGGTGCAGATGAACTTCAGGGTCAGCTTGCCGTAG
GTGGCATCGCCCTCGCCCTCGCCGGACACGCTGAACTTGTGGCCGTTTACGTCGCCGTCCAGCTCGACCA
GGATGGGCACCACCCCGGTGAACAGCTCCTCGCCCTTGCTCACCATGGTGGCAAGCTTTATATCGATGGC
AGATCCGGCAGTCTAGAGGATGGTCCACCCCCGGGGTCGGCAGCCTTCACGTGGGCGGCGTGTATCCAAG
CTGCGATGCCGTCTACTTTGAGGGCGGTGGGGGTGGTCAGCAGGACTGTGTAAGGTCCTTTCCAGCGAGG
TTCTAGGTTCTTAGTCTGGTGTCGGCGGACCCACACTGTGTCGCCGACTCGGTAAGGGTGAGGTACCACC
GGTCGGTCCAGTTGTTCTTGGTAGGCTGCCGCCAGAGGTCTCCAGACTTCGTGCTGGACTAAGTAGAGAG
CCTGTAAGTGAGCTTGGAGAGAGGGGCTGTTAGTAACTCTTGTCATGTCAGGGTCAGGGAAGTTTACAAG
GGGCGGGGGTGCCCCATATAAGATCTCATATGGCCATATGGGGGCGCCTAGAGAAGGAGTGAGGGCTGGA
TAAAGGGAGGATCGAGGCGGGGTCGAACGAGGAGGTTCAAGGGGGAGAGACGGGGCGGATGGAGGAAGAG
GAGGCGGAGGCTTAGGGTGTACAAAGGGCTTGACCCAGGGAGGGGGGTCAAAAGCCAAGGCTTCCCAGGT
CACGATGTAGGGGACCTGGTCTGGGTGTCCATGCGGGCCAGGTGAAAAGACCTTGATCTTAACCTGGGTG
ATGAGGTCTCGGTTAAAGGTGCCGTCTCGCGGCCATCCGACGTTAAAGGTTGGCCATTCTGCAGAGCAGA
AGGTAACCCAACGTCTCTTCTTGACATCTACCGACTGGTTGTGAGCGATCCGCTCGACATCTTTCCAGTG
ACCTAAGGTCAAACTTAAGGGAGTGGTAACAGTCTGGCCCGGGCCCATATTTTCAGACAAATACAGAAAC
ACAGTCAGACAGAGACAACACAGAACGATGCTGCAGCAGACAAGACGCGCGGCGCGGCTTCGGTCCCAAA
CCGAAAGCAAAAATTCAGACGGAGGCGGGAACTGTTTTAGGTTCTCGTCTCCTACCAGAACCACATATCC
CTCCTCTAAGGGGGGTGCACCAAAGAGTCCAAAACGATCGGGATTTTTGGACTCAGGTCGGGCCACAAAA
ACGGCCCCCGAAGTCCCTGGGACGTCTCCCAGGGTTGCGGCCGGGTGTTCCGAACTCGTCAGTTCCACCA
CGGGTCCGCCAGATACAGAGCTAGTTAGCTAACTAGTACCGACGCAGGCGCATAAAATCAGTCATAGACA
CTAGACAATCGGACAGACACAGATAAGTTGCTGGCCAGCTTACCTCCCGGTGGTGGGTCGGTGGTCCCTG
GGCAGGGGTCTCCCGATCCCGGACGAGCCCCCAAATGAAAGACCCCCGCTGACGGGTAGTCAATCACTCA
GAGGAGACCCTCCCAAGGAACAGCGAGACCACAAGTCGGATGCAACTGCAAGAGGGTTTATTGGATACAC
GGGTACCCGGGCGACTCAGTCAATCGGAGGACTGGCGCGCCGAGTGAGGGGTTGTGGGCTCTTTTATTGA
GCTCGGGGAGCAGAAGCGCGCGAACAGAAGCGAGAAGCGAACTGATTGGTTAGTTCAAATAAGGCACAGG
GTCATTTCAGGTCCTTGGGGCACCCTGGAAACATCTGATGGTTCTCTAGCATGGTAATAGCGATGACTAA
TACGTAGATGTACTGCCAAGTAGGAAAGTCCCATAAGGTCATGTACTGGGCATAATGCCAGGCGGGCCAT
TTACCGTCATTGACGTCAATAGGGGGCGTACTTGGCATATGATACACTTGATGTACTGCCAAGTGGGCAG
TTTACCGTAAATACTTCACCCATTGACGTCAATGGAAAGTCCCTATTGGCGTTACTATGGGAACATACGT
CATTATTGACGTCAATGGGCGGGGGTCGTTGGGCGGTCAGCCAGGCGGGCCATTTACCGTAAGTTATGTA
ACGCGGAACTCCATATATGGGCTATGAACTAATGACCCCGTAATTGATTACTATTAATAACTAGTCAATA
ATCAATGTCAACATGGCGGTAATGTTGGACATGAGCCAATATAAATGTACATATTATGATATGGATACAA
CGTATGCAATGGGCCAAGCTCCTATAGTGAAGACGAAAGGGCCTCGTGATACGCCTATTTTTATAGGTTA
ATGTCATGATAATAATGGTTTCTTAGACGTCAGGTGGCACTTTTCGGGGAAATGTGCGCGGAACCCCTAT
TTGTTTATTTTTCTAAATACATTCAAATATGTATCCGCTCATGAGACAATAACCCTGATAAATGCTTCAA
TAATATTGAAAAAGGAAGAGTATGAGTATTCAACATTTCCGTGTCGCCCTTATTCCCTTTTTTGCGGCAT
TTTGCCTTCCTGTTTTTGCTCACCCAGAAACGCTGGTGAAAGTAAAAGATGCTGAAGATCAGTTGGGTGC
ACGAGTGGGTTACATCGAACTGGATCTCAACAGCGGTAAGATCCTTGAGAGTTTTCGCCCCGAAGAACGT
TTTCCAATGATGAGCACTTTTAAAGTTCTGCTATGTGGCGCGGTATTATCCCGTGTTGACGCCGGGCAAG
AGCAACTCGGTCGCCGCATACACTATTCTCAGAATGACTTGGTTGAGTACTCACCAGTCACAGAAAAGCA
TCTTACGGATGGCATGACAGTAAGAGAATTATGCAGTGCTGCCATAACCATGAGTGATAACACTGCGGCC
AACTTACTTCTGACAACGATCGGAGGACCGAAGGAGCTAACCGCTTTTTTGCACAACATGGGGGATCATG
TAACTCGCCTTGATCGTTGGGAACCGGAGCTGAATGAAGCCATACCAAACGACGAGCGTGACACCACGAT
GCCTGTAGCAATGGCAACAACGTTGCGCAAACTATTAACTGGCGAACTACTTACTCTAGCTTCCCGGCAA
CAATTAATAGACTGGATGGAGGCGGATAAAGTTGCAGGACCACTTCTGCGCTCGGCCCTTCCGGCTGGCT
GGTTTATTGCTGATAAATCTGGAGCCGGTGAGCGTGGGTCTCGCGGTATCATTGCAGCACTGGGGCCAGA
TGGTAAGCCCTCCCGTATCGTAGTTATCTACACGACGGGGAGTCAGGCAACTATGGATGAACGAAATAGA
CAGATCGCTGAGATAGGTGCCTCACTGATTAAGCATTGGTAACTGTCAGACCAAGTTTACTCATATATAC
TTTAGATTGATTTGCGGCCGGCCGCAAAAGGATCTAGGTGAAGATCCTTTTTGATAATCTCATGACCAAA
ATCCCTTAACGTGAGTTTTCGTTCCACTGAGCGTCAGACCCCGTAGAAAAGATCAAAGGATCTTCTTGAG
ATCCTTTTTTTCTGCGCGTAATCTGCTGCTTGCAAACAAAAAAACCACCGCTACCAGCGGTGGTTTGTTT
GCCGGATCAAGAGCTACCAACTCTTTTTCCGAAGGTAACTGGCTTCAGCAGAGCGCAGATACCAAATACT
GTTCTTCTAGTGTAGCCGTAGTTAGGCCACCACTTCAAGAACTCTGTAGCACCGCCTACATACCTCGCTC
TGCTAATCCTGTTACCAGTGGCTGCTGCCAGTGGCGATAAGTCGTGTCTTACCGGGTTGGACTCAAGACG
ATAGTTACCGGATAAGGCGCAGCGGTCGGGCTGAACGGGGGGTTCGTGCACACAGCCCAGCTTGGAGCGA
ACGACCTACACCGAACTGAGATACCTACAGCGTGAGCTATGAGAAAGCGCCACGCTTCCCGAAGGGAGAA
AGGCGGACAGGTATCCGGTAAGCGGCAGGGTCGGAACAGGAGAGCGCACGAGGGAGCTTCCAGGGGGAAA
CGCCTGGTATCTTTATAGTCCTGTCGGGTTTCGCCACCTCTGACTTGAGCGTCGATTTTTGTGATGCTCG
TCAGGGGGGCGGAGCCTATGGAAAAACGCCAGCAACGCGGCCTTTTTACGGTTCCTGGCCTTTTGCTGGC
CTTTTGCTCACATGTTCTTTCCTGCGTTATCCCCTGATTCTGTGGATAACCGTATTACCGCCTTTGAGTG
AGCTGATACCGCTCGCCGCAGCCGAACGACCGAGCGCAGCGAGTCAGTGAGCGAGGAAGCGGAAGAGCGC
CCAATACGCAAACCGCCTCTCCCCGCGCGTTGGCCGATTCATTAATGCAACTATGGCCATTTAATGTAAA
TACTTAAGAAAAAAAACCAAATTAATTTTGATACATGCTGCATGTGAAAGACCCCCGCTGACGGGTAGTC
AATCACTCAGAGGAGACCCTCCCAAGGAACAGCGAGACCACAAGTCGGATGCAACTGCAAGAGGGTTTAT
TGGATACACGGGTACCCGGGCGACTCAGTCAATCGGAGGACTGGCGCCCCGAGTGAGGG
Features (pLannotate 1.2.2; 15 found; start..end, strand, type, name):
    316..437     -  LTR            3' LTR (ΔU3) (fragment): self-inactivating 3' long terminal repeat (LTR) from Moloney murine leukemia virus
    545..1144    -  CDS            PuroR: puromycin N-acetyltransferase; pac from Streptomyces alboniger; confers resistance to puromycin
   1151..1726    -  misc_feature   IRES2: internal ribosome entry site (IRES) of the encephalomyocarditis virus (EMCV)
   1768..4701    -  CDS            NEK9: NEK9_HUMAN - Also known as KIAA1995, NEK8, NERCC. Experimental evidence at protein level: Swiss-Prot protein existence level 1. Pleiotropic regulator of mitotic progression, participating in the control of spindle dynamics and chromosome separation. Phosphorylates different histones, myelin basic protein, beta-casein, and BICD2. Phosphorylates histone H3 on serine and threonine residues and beta-casein on serine residues. Important for G1/S transition and S phase progression. Phosphorylates NEK6 and NEK7 and stimulates their activity by releasing the autoinhibitory functions of Tyr-108 and Tyr
   4720..5436    -  CDS            EGFP: EGFP is a basic (constitutively fluorescent) green fluorescent protein published in 1996, derived from Aequorea victoria. It is reported to be a rapidly-maturing weak dimer with moderate acid sensitivity.
   5469..5843    -  misc_feature   pol region: Moloney murine leukemia virus (MMLV) pol region containing the splice acceptor site
   5853..6269    -  CDS            gag (truncated): truncated Moloney murine leukemia virus (MMLV) gag gene lacking the start codon
   6334..6691    -  misc_feature   MMLV Ψ: packaging signal of Moloney murine leukemia virus (MMLV)
   6754..7049    -  LTR            3' LTR (ΔU3) (fragment): self-inactivating 3' long terminal repeat (LTR) from Moloney murine leukemia virus
   7050..7429    -  enhancer       CMV enhancer: human cytomegalovirus immediate early enhancer
   7617..7721    +  promoter       AmpR promoter: bla
   7722..8582    +  CDS            AmpR: β-lactamase; bla; confers resistance to ampicillin, carbenicillin, and related antibiotics
   8746..9334    +  rep_origin     ori: high-copy-number ColE1/pMB1/pBR322/pUC origin of replication
   9517..9569    +  CDS            lacI (fragment): lac repressor; lacI; The lac repressor binds to the lac operator to inhibit transcription in E. coli. This inhibition can be relieved by adding lactose or isopropyl-β-D-thiogalactopyranoside (IPTG).
   9635..315     -  LTR            LTR (across the origin): long terminal repeat from Moloney murine leukemia virus
