[The description below was written by a language model from this plasmid's Addgene catalogue record and pLannotate feature annotations shown in this document.]
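Description:
pMRX-IPU-GFP-NEK9W967A is a Moloney murine leukemia virus-based retroviral vector for stable expression of a GFP-tagged human NEK9 mutant in mammalian cells. It is built on the pMRX-IP backbone, which the record notes derives from pMX. In bacteria it is maintained as a high-copy plasmid through a ColE1/pUC-type origin and selected with ampicillin (β-lactamase under its own promoter).

The viral cassette begins with a CMV enhancer joined to an MMLV LTR fragment, a hybrid 5′ LTR arrangement that typically drives strong genomic RNA transcription in packaging cells. It continues through the Ψ packaging signal, a truncated gag lacking its start codon and a pol segment carrying the splice acceptor. Downstream lies EGFP immediately followed by the NEK9 (NIMA-related kinase 9) coding sequence, consistent with an N-terminal GFP fusion. An EMCV IRES and the puromycin N-acetyltransferase gene follow, so the fusion protein and the drug marker are translated from one transcript and transduced cells can be selected with puromycin. The cassette ends at the 3′ MMLV LTR.

The stated purpose is to express NEK9 with a disrupted LC3-interacting region (LIR), which would serve as a control for wild-type NEK9 in studies of its role as a selective autophagy adaptor.

The record contains several inconsistencies. The name gives the substitution as W967A, whereas the mutation field says tryptophan 979 to alanine, perhaps reflecting isoform numbering. The catalogue lists an N-terminal FLAG tag, but the name and annotation indicate EGFP and no FLAG feature was detected. The sequenced record (9,789 nt) is also longer than the listed total size of 9,177 bp.
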