Addgene plasmid #168271: pMRX-IPU-GFP-NEK9W967A
Purpose: Expresses LIR (LC3-interacting region) mutant NEK9
Depositing lab: Noboru Mizushima. Depositing organization: The University of Tokyo. Publication: NEK9 regulates primary cilia formation by acting as a selective autophagy adaptor for MYH9/myosin IIA. Yamamoto Y, Chino H, Tsukamoto S, Ode KL, Ueda HR, Mizushima N. Nat Commun. 2021 Jun 2;12(1):3292. doi: 10.1038/s41467-021-23599-7. PubMed 34078910.
Backbone
  Vector backbone: pMRX-IP
  Backbone manufacturer: Dr.Shoji Yamaoka of Tokyo Medical and Dental University
  Backbone size w/o insert (bp): 6100
  Total vector size (bp): 9177
  Vector type: Mammalian Expression
  Selectable markers: Puromycin
Growth in bacteria
  Bacterial resistance: Ampicillin, 100 μg/mL
  Growth temperature: 37°C
  Growth strain: DH5alpha
  Copy number: High Copy
Gene/Insert
  Gene/Insert name: NEK9 (alt name: NIMA related kinase 9)
  Species: H. sapiens (human)
  Insert size (bp): 2973
  Mutation: changed tryptophan 979 to alanine
  GenBank ID: NM_001329237
  Entrez Gene: NEK9 (a.k.a. APUG, LCCS10, NC, NERCC, NERCC1)
  Tag / fusion protein: FLAG (N terminal on insert)
  Cloning method: Gibson Cloning
  Sequencing primers: 5′ ggctcgGGATCCtcggtgctgggcgagtacgagcg; 3′ gtagacccagcctctagGAATTCgggtCTCGAG
Resource information
  A portion of this plasmid was derived from a plasmid made by: It has the pMX backbone
Terms and licenses: Academic/Nonprofit Terms; Industry Terms: Not Available to Industry
How to cite: pMRX-IPU-GFP-NEK9W967A was a gift from Noboru Mizushima (Addgene plasmid # 168271 ; http://n2t.net/addgene:168271 ; RRID:Addgene_168271)
